Addgene plasmid #181746: pTox-EGFPsite1_NGG-PAM (BPK740)
Purpose: p11-lacY-wtx1 derivative toxic plasmid encoding an SpCas9 target site for EGFP site 1 with an NGG PAM
Depositing lab: Benjamin Kleinstiver. Depositing organization: Massachusetts General Hospital. Publication: Precise DNA cleavage using CRISPR-SpRYgests. Christie KA, Guo JA, Silverstein RA, Doll RM, Mabuchi M, Stutzman HE, Lin J, Ma L, Walton RT, Pinello L, Robb GB, Kleinstiver BP. Nat Biotechnol. 2022 Oct 6. pii: 10.1038/s41587-022-01492-y. doi: 10.1038/s41587-022-01492-y. PubMed 36203014.
Backbone
  Vector backbone: p11-LacY-wtx1 (Addgene Plasmid #69056)
  Vector type: selection plasmid
Growth in bacteria
  Bacterial resistance: Ampicillin, 100 μg/mL
  Growth temperature: 37°C
  Growth strain: DH5alpha
  Copy number: Low Copy
Gene/Insert
  Gene/Insert name: ccdB toxin gene and SpCas9 target site (EGFP site 1 NGG PAM) (alt name: BPK740)
  Species: Synthetic
  Cloning method: Gibson Cloning
  Sequencing primers: 5′ oBK310-GGAAGAAGTGGCTGATCTCAGC
Terms and licenses: Academic/Nonprofit Terms; Industry Terms: Not Available to Industry
How to cite: pTox-EGFPsite1_NGG-PAM (BPK740) was a gift from Benjamin Kleinstiver (Addgene plasmid # 181746 ; http://n2t.net/addgene:181746 ; RRID:Addgene_181746)
