[The description below was written by a language model from this plasmid's Addgene catalogue record and pLannotate feature annotations shown in this document.]
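Description:
pTox-EGFPsite1_NGG-PAM (BPK740) is a bacterial selection ("toxic") plasmid derived from p11-LacY-wtx1. It carries the ccdB toxin gene together with a synthetic SpCas9 target site, EGFP site 1, flanked by an NGG PAM. The plasmid is about 6.1 kb, is maintained in E. coli under ampicillin selection (AmpR with its bla promoter), and replicates from a ColE1/pMB1-family origin. The automated annotation labels this origin generically as high-copy, whereas the catalogue entry lists the plasmid as low copy. An M13 phage origin and a fragment of the pBR322 bom region are also annotated.

The functional core is an arabinose-inducible toxin cassette. araC is transcribed divergently from the araBAD promoter, which drives ccdB, and rrnB T1 and T2 terminators lie downstream. CcdB is the toxic component of a type II toxin-antitoxin system and kills sensitive cells, so adding arabinose is lethal to any cell that still retains the intact plasmid. A short hit immediately downstream of ccdB, annotated as an mVenus fragment, most likely corresponds to the EGFP-derived target site, although the feature table does not label the site explicitly. A separate lac promoter/operator region with a CAP binding site precedes a lacZα fragment and lacY; the lactose permease is generally included in such systems to make inducer uptake more uniform.

Plasmids of this design are typically used in bacterial positive-selection assays, where a co-expressed nuclease that cleaves the target site eliminates the toxic plasmid and allows survival on arabinose. This construct therefore serves as a substrate for reading out SpCas9, or variant, activity on an NGG PAM site.
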