Features (pLannotate 1.2.2; 19 found; start..end, strand, type, name):
    161..1039    -  CDS            araC: L-arabinose regulatory protein; araC
   1066..1350    +  promoter       araBAD promoter: araBAD; promoter of the L-arabinose operon of E. coli; the araC regulatory gene is transcribed in the opposite direction (Guzman et al., 1995)
   1382..1684    +  CDS            ccdB: CCDB_ECOLI - Also known as G, letB, letD. Experimental evidence at protein level: Swiss-Prot protein existence level 1. Toxic component of a type II toxin-antitoxin (TA) system, functioning in plasmid maintainence. Responsible for the post- segregational killing (PSK) of plasmid-free cells, also referred to as a plasmid addiction system. Half-life of over 2 hours. Cell killing by CcdB is accompanied by filamentation, defects in chromosome and plasmid segregation, defects in cell division, formation of anucleate cells, decreased DNA synthesis and plasmid loss. Interferes with the activity of DN
   1731..1754    -  CDS            VN155(I152L) (fragment): improved N-terminal fragment of mVenus for use in bimolecular fluorescence complementation (BiFC) (Kodama and Hu, 2010)
   1850..1965    +  ncRNA          5S rRNA: Accession: RF00001 - 5S ribosomal RNA
   1969..2055    +  terminator     rrnB T1 terminator: Escherichia coli rrnB; transcription terminator T1 from the E. coli rrnB gene
   2147..2174    +  terminator     rrnB T2 terminator: transcription terminator T2 from the E. coli rrnB gene
   2193..2284    +  promoter       AmpR promoter: bla
   2285..3145    +  CDS            AmpR: β-lactamase; bla; confers resistance to ampicillin, carbenicillin, and related antibiotics
   3187..3567    +  rep_origin     M13 ori (sequence partly withheld): M13 bacteriophage origin of replication; arrow indicates direction of (+) strand synthesis
   3753..4341    +  rep_origin     ori: high-copy-number ColE1/pMB1/pBR322/pUC origin of replication
   4527..4578    -  misc_feature   bom (fragment): basis of mobility region from pBR322
   4599..4616    +  intron         CMV intron (fragment): modified intron A from human cytomegalovirus (CMV)
   4626..4664    +  CDS            lacI (fragment): lac repressor; lacI; The lac repressor binds to the lac operator to inhibit transcription in E. coli. This inhibition can be relieved by adding lactose or isopropyl-β-D-thiogalactopyranoside (IPTG).
   4677..4698    +  protein_bind   CAP binding site: CAP binding activates transcription in the presence of cAMP. E. coli catabolite activator protein
   4713..4743    +  promoter       lac promoter: promoter for the E. coli lac operon
   4751..4767    +  protein_bind   lac operator: The lac repressor binds to the lac operator to inhibit transcription in E. coli. This inhibition can be relieved by adding lactose or isopropyl-β-D-thiogalactopyranoside (IPTG). lac repressor encoded by lacI
   4787..4904    +  CDS            lacZα (fragment): LacZα fragment of β-galactosidase; lacZ fragment
   4917..58      +  CDS            lacY (across the origin): LACY_ECOLI - Experimental evidence at protein level: Swiss-Prot protein existence level 1. Responsible for transport of beta-galactosides into the cell, with the concomitant import of a proton (symport system). Can transport lactose, melibiose, lactulose or the analog methyl-1-thio-beta,D- galactopyranoside (TMG), but not sucrose or fructose (PubMed:1848449, PubMed:18177889, PubMed:22106930). The substrate specificity is directed toward the galactopyranosyl moiety of the substrate (PubMed:22106930). From Escherichia coli (strain K12).
>Addgene plasmid #181746 | pTox-EGFPsite1_NGG-PAM (BPK740) | addgene full sequence | sequence record 358235 | Addgene NGS Result
CACGCTTAGCGGCCCGGGCCCGCTTTCCCTGCTGCGTCGTCAGGTGAATGAAGTCGCTTAAAGGCCTCGA
TGCATAATGTGCCTGTCAAATGGACGAAGCAGGGATTCTGCAAACCCTATGCTACTCCGTCAAGCCGTCA
ATTGTCTGATTCGTTACCAATTATGACAACTTGACGGCTACATCATTCACTTTTTCTTCACAACCGGCAC
GGAACTCGCTCGGGCTGGCCCCGGTGCATTTTTTAAATACCCGCGAGAAATAGAGTTGATCGTCAAAACC
AACATTGCGACCGACGGTGGCGATAGGCATCCGGGTGGTGCTCAAAAGCAGCTTCGCCTGGCTGATACGT
TGGTCCTCGCGCCAGCTTAAGACGCTAATCCCTAACTGCTGGCGGAAAAGATGTGACAGACGCGACGGCG
ACAAGCAAACATGCTGTGCGACGCTGGCGATATCAAAATTGCTGTCTGCCAGGTGATCGCTGATGTACTG
ACAAGCCTCGCGTACCCGATTATCCATCGGTGGATGGAGCGACTCGTTAATCGCTTCCATGCGCCGCAGT
AACAATTGCTCAAGCAGATTTATCGCCAGCAGCTCCGAATAGCGCCCTTCCCCTTGCCCGGCGTTAATGA
TTTGCCCAAACAGGTCGCTGAAATGCGGCTGGTGCGCTTCATCCGGGCGAAAGAACCCCGTATTGGCAAA
TATTGACGGCCAGTTAAGCCATTCATGCCAGTAGGCGCGCGGACGAAAGTAAACCCACTGGTGATACCAT
TCGCGAGCCTCCGGATGACGACCGTAGTGATGAATCTCTCCTGGCGGGAACAGCAAAATATCACCCGGTC
GGCAAACAAATTCTCGTCCCTGATTTTTCACCACCCCCTGACCGCGAATGGTGAGATTGAGAATATAACC
TTTCATTCCCAGCGGTCGGTCGATAAAAAAATCGAGATAACCGTTGGCCTCAATCGGCGTTAAACCCGCC
ACCAGATGGGCATTAAACGAGTATCCCGGCAGCAGGGGATCATTTTGCGCTTCAGCCATACTTTTCATAC
TCCCGCCATTCAGAGAAGAAACCAATTGTCCATATTGCATCAGACATTGCCGTCACTGCGTCTTTTACTG
GCTCTTCTCGCTAACCAAACCGGTAACCCCGCTTATTAAAAGCATTCTGTAACAAAGCGGGACCAAAGCC
ATGACAAAAACGCGTAACAAAAGTGTCTATAATCACGGCAGAAAAGTCCACATTGATTATTTGCACGGCG
TCACACTTTGCTATGCCATAGCATTTTTATCCATAAGATTAGCGGATCCTACCTGACGCTTTTTATCGCA
ACTCTCTACTGTTTCTCCATACCCGTTTTTTTGGGCTAGCGATTGAAAACGATGCAGTTTAAGGTTTACA
CCTATAAAAGAGAGAGCCGTTATCGTCTGTTTGTGGATGTACAGAGTGATATTATTGACACGCCCGGGCG
ACGGATGGTGATCCCCCTGGCCAGTGCACGTCTGCTGTCAGATAAAGTCTCCCGTGAACTTTACCCGGTG
GTGCATATCGGGGATGAAAGCTGGCGCATGATGACCACCGATATGGCCAGTGTGCCGGTCTCCGTTATCG
GGGAAGAAGTGGCTGATCTCAGCCACCGCGAAAATGACATCAAAAACGCCATTAACCTGATGTTTTGGGG
AATATAATCTAGCATTACGCTAGGGATAACAGGGTAATATCACGCTCTAGAGGGCACGGGCAGCTTGCCG
GTGGGCATGCAAGCTTGGCTGTTTTGGCGGATGAGAGAAGATTTTCAGCCTGATACAGATTAAATCAGAA
CGCAGAAGCGGTCTGATAAAACAGAATTTGCCTGGCGGCAGTAGCGCGGTGGTCCCACCTGACCCCATGC
CGAACTCAGAAGTGAAACGCCGTAGCGCCGATGGTAGTGTGGGGTCTCCCCATGCGAGAGTAGGGAACTG
CCAGGCATCAAATAAAACGAAAGGCTCAGTCGAAAGACTGGGCCTTTCGTTTTATCTGTTGTTTGTCGGT
GAACGCTCTCCTGAGTAGGACAAATCCGCCGGGAGCGGATTTGAACGTTGCGAAGCAACGGCCCGGAGGG
TGGCGGGCAGGACGCCCGCCATAAACTGCCAGGCATCAAATTAAGCAGAAGGCCATCCTGACGGATGGCC
TTTTTGCGTTTCTACAAACTCTTTTGTTTATTTTTCTAAATACATTCAAATATGTATCCGCTCATGAGAC
AATAACCCTGATAAATGCTTCAATAATATTGAAAAAGGAAGAGTATGAGTATTCAACATTTCCGTGTCGC
CCTTATTCCCTTTTTTGCGGCATTTTGCCTTCCTGTTTTTGCTCACCCAGAAACGCTGGTGAAAGTAAAA
GATGCTGAAGATCAGTTGGGTGCACGAGTGGGTTACATCGAACTGGATCTCAACAGCGGTAAGATCCTTG
AGAGTTTTCGCCCCGAAGAACGTTTTCCAATGATGAGCACTTTTAAAGTTCTGCTATGTGGCGCGGTATT
ATCCCGTGTTGACGCCGGGCAAGAGCAACTCGGTCGCCGCATACACTATTCTCAGAATGACTTGGTTGAG
TACTCACCAGTCACAGAAAAGCATCTTACGGATGGCATGACAGTAAGAGAATTATGCAGTGCTGCCATAA
CCATGAGTGATAACACTGCGGCCAACTTACTTCTGACAACGATCGGAGGACCGAAGGAGCTAACCGCTTT
TTTGCACAACATGGGGGATCATGTAACTCGCCTTGATCGTTGGGAACCGGAGCTGAATGAAGCCATACCA
AACGACGAGCGTGACACCACGATGCCTGCAGCAATGGCAACAACGTTGCGCAAACTATTAACTGGCGAAC
TACTTACTCTAGCTTCCCGGCAACAATTAATAGACTGGATGGAGGCGGATAAAGTTGCAGGACCACTTCT
GCGCTCGGCCCTTCCGGCTGGCTGGTTTATTGCTGATAAATCTGGAGCCGGTGAGCGTGGGTCTCGCGGT
ATCATTGCAGCACTGGGGCCAGATGGTAAGCCCTCCCGTATCGTAGTTATCTACACGACGGGGAGTCAGG
CAACTATGGATGAACGAAATAGACAGATCGCTGAGATAGGTGCCTCACTGATTAAGCATTGGTAACTGTC
AGACCAAGTTTACTCATATATACTTTAGATTGATT
[125 nt withheld, positions 3186-3310]
C
[141 nt withheld, positions 3312-3452]
CCTTTGACGTTGGAGTCCACGTTCTTTAATAGTGGACTCTTGTTCCAAACTGGAACAACACTCAACCCTA
TCTCGGGCTATTCTTTTGATTTATAAGGGATTTTGCCGATTTCGGCCTATTGGTTAAAAAATGAGCTGAT
TTAACAAAAATTTAACGCGAATTTTAACAAAATATTAACGTTTACAATTTAAAAGGATCTAGGTGAAGAT
CCTTTTTGATAATCTCATGACCAAAATCCCTTAACGTGAGTTTTCGTTCCACTGAGCGTCAGACCCCGTA
GAAAAGATCAAAGGATCTTCTTGAGATCCTTTTTTTCTGCGCGTAATCTGCTGCTTGCAAACAAAAAAAC
CACCGCTACCAGCGGTGGTTTGTTTGCCGGATCAAGAGCTACCAACTCTTTTTCCGAAGGTAACTGGCTT
CAGCAGAGCGCAGATACCAAATACTGTCCTTCTAGTGTAGCCGTAGTTAGGCCACCACTTCAAGAACTCT
GTAGCACCGCCTACATACCTCGCTCTGCTAATCCTGTTACCAGTGGCTGCTGCCAGTGGCGATAAGTCGT
GTCTTACCGGGTTGGACTCAAGACGATAGTTACCGGATAAGGCGCAGCGGTCGGGCTGAACGGGGGGTTC
GTGCACACAGCCCAGCTTGGAGCGAACGACCTACACCGAACTGAGATACCTACAGCGTGAGCTATGAGAA
AGCGCCACGCTTCCCGAAGGGAGAAAGGCGGACAGGTATCCGGTAAGCGGCAGGGTCGGAACAGGAGAGC
GCACGAGGGAGCTTCCAGGGGGAAACGCCTGGTATCTTTATAGTCCTGTCGGGTTTCGCCACCTCTGACT
TGAGCGTCGATTTTTGTGATGCTCGTCAGGGGGGCGGAGCCTATGGAAAAACGCCAGCAACGCGGCCTTT
TTACGGTTCCTGGCCTTTTGCTGGCCTTTTGCTCACATGTTCTTTCCTGCGTTATCCCCTGATTCTGTGG
ATAACCGTATTACCGCCTTTGAGTGAGCTGATACCGCTCGCCGCAGCCGAACGACCGAGCGCAGCGAGTC
AGTGAGCGAGGAAGCGGAAGAGCGCCTGATGCGGTATTTTCTCCTTACGCATCTGTGCGGTATTTCACAC
CGCATACGTACGATTTAAATAGGCCTGACTCACTATAGGGAGACCGGAATTCCCTGGCACGACAGGTTTC
CCGACTGGAAAGCGGGCAGTGAGCGCAACGCAATTAATGTGAGTTAGCTCACTCATTAGGGACCCCGGGC
TTTACACTTTATGCTTCCGGCTCGTATGTTGTGTGGAATTGTGAGCGGATAACAATTTCACACAGGAAAC
AGCTATGACCATGATTACGGATTCACTGGCCGTCGTTTTACAACGTCGTGACTGGTAAAACCCGGGCGTT
ACCCAACTTAATCGCCTTGCAGCACATCCCCCTTTCGCCAGCAGGCGTAATAAGGAAAGGATCCATGTAC
TATTTGAAAAACACAAACTTTTGGATGTTCGGTTTATTCTTTTTCTTTTACTTTTTTATCATGGGAGCCT
ACTTCCCGTTTTTCCCGATTTGGCTACATGATATCAACCATATCAGCAAAAGTGATACGGGTATTATTTT
TGCCGCTATTTCTCTGTTCTCGCTATTATTCCAACCGCTGTTTGGTCTGCTTTCTGACAAACTCGGTCTA
CGCAAATACCTGCTGTGGATTATTACCGGCATGTTAGTGATGTTTGCGCCGTTCTTTATTTTTATCTTCG
GGCCACTGCTGCAGTACAACATTTTAGTAGGATCGATTGTTGGTGGTATTTATCTAGGCTTTAGTTTTAA
CGCCGGTGCGCCAGCAGTAGAGGCATTTATTGAGAAAGTCAGCCGGCGCAGTAATTTCGAATTTGGTCGC
GCGCGGATGTTTGGCAGTGTTGGCTGGGCGCTGGTTGCCTCGATTGTCGGGATCATGTTCACCATTAATA
ATCAGTTTGTTTTCTGGCTGGGCTCTGGCAGTTGTCTCATCCTCGCCGTTTTACTCTTTTTCGCCAAAAC
GGACGCGCCCTCGAGTGCCACGGTTGCCAATGCGGTAGGTGCCAACCATTCGGCATTTAGCCTTAAGCTG
GCACTGGAACTGTTCAGACAGCCAAAACTGTGGTTTTTGTCACTGTATGTTATTGGCGTTTCCTCCACCT
ACGATGTTTTTGACCAACAGTTTGCTAATTTCTTTACTTCGTTCTTTGCTACCGGTGAACAGGGTACCCG
CGTATTTGGCTACGTAACGACAATGGGCGAATTACTTAACGCCTCGATTATGTTCTTTGCGCCACTGATC
ATTAATCGCATCGGTGGGAAGAATGCCCTGCTGCTGGCTGGCACTATTATGTCTGTACGTATTATTGGCT
CATCGTTCGCCACCTCAGCGCTGGAAGTGGTTATTCTGAAAACGCTGCATATGTTTGAAGTACCGTTCCT
GCTGGTGGGCTCCTTTAAATATATTACTAGTCAGTTTGAAGTGCGTTTTTCAGCGACGATTTATCTGGTC
AGTTTCAGCTTCTTTAAGCAACTGGCGATGATTTTTATGTCTGTACTGGCGGGCAATATGTATGAAAGCA
TAGGTTTCCAAGGCGCTTATCTGGTGCTGGGTCTGGTGGCGCTGGGCTTCACCTTAATTTCCGTGTT
